Addgene plasmid #38863: TXNRD1
Purpose: Bacterial expression for structure determination; may not be full ORF
Depositing lab: Nicola Burgess-Brown. Depositing organization: University of Oxford.
Backbone
  Vector backbone: pNIC28-Bsa4
  Backbone manufacturer: SGC
  Vector type: Bacterial Expression
Growth in bacteria
  Bacterial resistance: Kanamycin, 50 μg/mL
  Growth temperature: 37°C
  Growth strain: DH5alpha
  Copy number: Low Copy
Gene/Insert
  Gene/Insert name: TXNRD1 (alt names: thioredoxin reductase 1 [isoform 1; tv1]; PDB:2CFY)
  Species: H. sapiens (human)
  Insert size (bp): 1591
  Entrez Gene: Txnrd1 (a.k.a. TR, TR1, TrxR1)
  Tag / fusion protein: His Tev (N terminal on insert)
  Cloning method: Ligation Independent Cloning
  Sequencing primers: 5′ T7; 3′ T7-term
Terms and licenses: Academic/Nonprofit Terms; Industry Terms: Not Available to Industry
How to cite: TXNRD1 was a gift from Nicola Burgess-Brown (Addgene plasmid # 38863 ; http://n2t.net/addgene:38863 ; RRID:Addgene_38863)
