[The description below was written by a language model from this plasmid's Addgene catalogue record and the feature table of its GenBank file.]
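Description:
TXNRD1 is a bacterial expression plasmid built on the pNIC28-Bsa4 backbone, a pET-style vector from a structural genomics programme, carrying a human thioredoxin reductase 1 (isoform 1) coding fragment of about 1.6 kb inserted by ligation-independent cloning. The circular construct is 6,852 bp in total. It is propagated in E. coli under kanamycin selection, conferred by the aph(3')-Ia aminoglycoside phosphotransferase gene. Replication relies on a ColE1/pBR322-type origin accompanied by the bom region and the rop gene. Rop holds copy number down, consistent with the low-copy designation in the record. An f1 origin is also present, which allows single-stranded DNA production with helper phage.

Expression is driven by a T7 promoter immediately followed by a lac operator, with the strong T7 gene 10 ribosome binding site upstream of the open reading frame and a T7 terminator downstream. The plasmid carries its own lacI gene and promoter, so transcription is repressed until induced with IPTG in a host that supplies T7 RNA polymerase. The insert is fused at its N terminus to a 6xHis tag followed by a TEV protease cleavage site, allowing metal-affinity purification and subsequent tag removal. The feature table also annotates a second 6xHis sequence just downstream of the insert region. The record does not indicate whether this is in frame and translated, and the catalogue lists only the N-terminal tag.

The stated purpose is producing recombinant protein for structure determination, and the record links the insert to a deposited crystal structure. It cautions that the insert may not be the full open reading frame. The insert itself is not annotated in the feature table.
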