LOCUS       Exported 6852 bp ds-DNA circular SYN 12-MAY-2021
DEFINITION  Bacterial expression for structure determination; may not be full
            ORF.
ACCESSION   .
VERSION     .
KEYWORDS    TXNRD1
SOURCE      synthetic DNA construct
  ORGANISM  synthetic DNA construct
REFERENCE   1 (bases 1 to 6852)
  TITLE     SGC+year
  JOURNAL   unpublished
REFERENCE   2 (bases 1 to 6852)
  AUTHORS   .
  TITLE     Direct Submission
  JOURNAL   Exported May 12, 2021 from SnapGene Server 1.1.58
            http://www.snapgene.com
FEATURES             Location/Qualifiers
     source          1..6852
                     /organism="synthetic DNA construct"
                     /mol_type="other DNA"
     primer_bind     4..23
                     /label=pBRrevBam
                     /note="pBR322 vectors, tet region, downstream of BamHI,
                     reverse primer"
     primer_bind     107..126
                     /label=T7
                     /note="T7 promoter, forward primer"
     promoter        107..125
                     /label=T7 promoter
                     /note="promoter for bacteriophage T7 RNA polymerase"
     protein_bind    126..150
                     /label=lac operator
                     /bound_moiety="lac repressor encoded by lacI"
                     /note="The lac repressor binds to the lac operator to
                     inhibit transcription in E. coli. This inhibition can be
                     relieved by adding lactose or
                     isopropyl-beta-D-thiogalactopyranoside (IPTG)."
     RBS             165..187
                     /note="efficient ribosome binding site from bacteriophage
                     T7 gene 10 (Olins and Rangwala, 1989)"
     CDS             198..215
                     /codon_start=1
                     /product="6xHis affinity tag"
                     /label=6xHis
                     /translation="HHHHHH"
     CDS             240..260
                     /codon_start=1
                     /product="tobacco etch virus (TEV) protease recognition and
                     cleavage site"
                     /label=TEV site
                     /translation="ENLYFQS"
     CDS             1823..1840
                     /codon_start=1
                     /product="6xHis affinity tag"
                     /label=6xHis
                     /translation="HHHHHH"
     primer_bind     complement(1893..1911)
                     /label=T7 Term
                     /note="T7 terminator, reverse primer"
     terminator      1907..1954
                     /label=T7 terminator
                     /note="transcription terminator for bacteriophage T7 RNA
                     polymerase"
     rep_origin      1991..2446
                     /direction=RIGHT
                     /label=f1 ori
                     /note="f1 bacteriophage origin of replication; arrow
                     indicates direction of (+) strand synthesis"
     primer_bind     complement(2078..2097)
                     /label=F1ori-R
                     /note="F1 origin, reverse primer"
     primer_bind     2288..2309
                     /label=F1ori-F
                     /note="F1 origin, forward primer"
     CDS             complement(2538..3353)
                     /codon_start=1
                     /gene="aph(3')-Ia"
                     /product="aminoglycoside phosphotransferase"
                     /label=KanR
                     /note="confers resistance to kanamycin in bacteria or G418
                     (Geneticin(R)) in eukaryotes"
                     /translation="MSHIQRETSCSRPRLNSNMDADLYGYKWARDNVGQSGATIYRLYG
                     KPDAPELFLKHGKGSVANDVTDEMVRLNWLTEFMPLPTIKHFIRTPDDAWLLTTAIPGK
                     TAFQVLEEYPDSGENIVDALAVFLRRLHSIPVCNCPFNSDRVFRLAQAQSRMNNGLVDA
                     SDFDDERNGWPVEQVWKEMHKLLPFSPDSVVTHGDFSLDNLIFDEGKLIGCIDVGRVGI
                     ADRYQDLAILWNCLGEFSPSLQKRLFQKYGIDNPDMNKLQFHLMLDEFF"
     primer_bind     3261..3280
                     /label=Kan-R
                     /note="Kanamycin resistance gene, reverse primer"
     primer_bind     3345..3364
                     /label=pENTR-R
                     /note="pENTR vectors, reverse primer"
     rep_origin      3475..4063
                     /direction=RIGHT
                     /label=ori
                     /note="high-copy-number ColE1/pMB1/pBR322/pUC origin of
                     replication"
     primer_bind     3964..3983
                     /label=pBR322ori-F
                     /note="pBR322 origin, forward primer"
     primer_bind     4217..4234
                     /label=L4440
                     /note="L4440 vector, forward primer"
     misc_feature    4249..4388
                     /label=bom
                     /note="basis of mobility region from pBR322"
     primer_bind     complement(4314..4333)
                     /label=pRS-marker
                     /note="pRS vectors, use to sequence yeast selectable
                     marker"
     primer_bind     4474..4496
                     /label=pGEX 3'
                     /note="pGEX vectors, reverse primer"
     CDS             complement(4490..4681)
                     /codon_start=1
                     /gene="rop"
                     /product="Rop protein, which maintains plasmids at low copy
                     number"
                     /label=rop
                     /translation="MTKQEKTALNMARFIRSQTLTLLEKLNELDADEQADICESLHDHA
                     DELYRSCLARFGDDGENL"
     CDS             complement(5490..6572)
                     /codon_start=1
                     /gene="lacI"
                     /product="lac repressor"
                     /label=lacI
                     /note="The lac repressor binds to the lac operator to
                     inhibit transcription in E. coli. This inhibition can be
                     relieved by adding lactose or
                     isopropyl-beta-D-thiogalactopyranoside (IPTG)."
                     /translation="MKPVTLYDVAEYAGVSYQTVSRVVNQASHVSAKTREKVEAAMAEL
                     NYIPNRVAQQLAGKQSLLIGVATSSLALHAPSQIVAAIKSRADQLGASVVVSMVERSGV
                     EACKAAVHNLLAQRVSGLIINYPLDDQDAIAVEAACTNVPALFLDVSDQTPINSIIFSH
                     EDGTRLGVEHLVALGHQQIALLAGPLSSVSARLRLAGWHKYLTRNQIQPIAEREGDWSA
                     MSGFQQTMQMLNEGIVPTAMLVANDQMALGAMRAITESGLRVGADISVVGYDDTEDSSC
                     YIPPLTTIKQDFRLLGQTSVDRLLQLSQGQAVKGNQLLPVSLVKRKTTLAPNTQTASPR
                     ALADSLMQLARQVSRLESGQ"
     primer_bind     6534..6553
                     /label=LacI-R
                     /note="LacI, reverse primer"
     promoter        complement(6573..6650)
                     /gene="lacI"
                     /label=lacI promoter
ORIGIN
        1 atcggtgatg tcggcgatat aggcgccagc aaccgcacct gtggcgccgg tgatgccggc
       61 cacgatgcgt ccggcgtaga ggatcgagat ctcgatcccg cgaaattaat acgactcact
      121 ataggggaat tgtgagcgga taacaattcc cctctagaaa taattttgtt taactttaag
      181 aaggagatat acatatgcac catcatcatc atcattcttc tggtgtagat ctgggtaccg
      241 agaacctgta cttccaatcc atgaacggcc ctgaagatct tcccaagtcc tatgactatg
      301 accttatcat cattggaggt ggctcaggag gtctggcagc tgctaaggag gcagcccaat
      361 atggcaagaa ggtgatggtc ctggactttg tcactcccac ccctcttgga actagatggg
      421 gtcttggagg aacatgtgtg aatgtgggtt gcatacctaa aaaactgatg catcaagcag
      481 ctttgttagg acaagccctg caagactctc gaaattatgg atggaaagtc gaggagacag
      541 ttaagcatga ttgggacaga atgatagaag ctgtacagaa tcacattggc tctttgaatt
      601 ggggctaccg agtagctctg cgggagaaaa aagtcgtcta tgagaatgct tatgggcaat
      661 ttattggtcc tcacaggatt aaggcaacaa ataataaagg caaagaaaaa atttattcag
      721 cagagagatt tctcattgcc actggtgaaa gaccacgtta cttgggcatc cctggtgaca
      781 aagaatactg catcagcagt gatgatcttt tctccttgcc ttactgcccg ggtaagaccc
      841 tggttgttgg agcatcctat gtcgctttgg agtgcgctgg atttcttgct ggtattggtt
      901 tagacgtcac tgttatggtt aggtccattc ttcttagagg atttgaccag gacatggcca
      961 acaaaattgg tgaacacatg gaagaacatg gcatcaagtt tataagacag ttcgtaccaa
     1021 ttaaagttga acaaattgaa gcagggacac caggccgact cagagtagta gctcagtcca
     1081 ccaatagtga ggaaatcatt gaaggagaat ataatacggt gatgctggca ataggaagag
     1141 atgcttgcac aagaaaaatt ggcttagaaa ccgtaggggt gaagataaat gaaaagactg
     1201 gaaaaatacc tgtcacagat gaagaacaga ccaatgtgcc ttacatctat gccattggcg
     1261 atatattgga ggataaggtg gagctcaccc cagttgcaat ccaggcagga agattgctgg
     1321 ctcagaggct ctatgcaggt tccactgtca agtgtgacta tgaaaatgtt ccaaccactg
     1381 tatttactcc tttggaatat ggtgcttgtg gcctttctga ggagaaagct gtggagaagt
     1441 ttggggaaga aaatattgag gtttaccata gttacttttg gccattggaa tggacgattc
     1501 cgtcaagaga taacaacaaa tgttatgcaa aaataatctg taatactaaa gacaatgaac
     1561 gtgttgtggg ctttcacgta ctgggtccaa atgctggaga agttacacaa ggctttgcag
     1621 ctgcgctcaa atgtggactg accaaaaagc agctggacag cacaattgga atccaccctg
     1681 tctgtgcaga ggtattcaca acattgtctg tgaccaagcg ctctggggca agcatcctcc
     1741 aggctggctg cggtggttaa cagtaaaggt ggatacggat ccgaattcga gctccgtcga
     1801 caagcttgcg gccgcactcg agcaccacca ccaccaccac tgagatccgg ctgctaacaa
     1861 agcccgaaag gaagctgagt tggctgctgc caccgctgag caataactag cataacccct
     1921 tggggcctct aaacgggtct tgaggggttt tttgctgaaa ggaggaacta tatccggatt
     1981 ggcgaatggg nnnnnnnnnn nnnnnnnnnn nnnnnnnnnn nnnnnnnnnn nnnnnnnnnn
     2041 nnnnnnnnnn nnnnnnnnnn nnnnnnnnnn nnnnnnnnnn nnnnnnnnnn nnnnnnnnnn
     2101 nnnnnnnnnn nnnncnnnnn nnnnnnnnnn nnnnnnnnnn nnnnnnnnnn nnnnnnnnnn
     2161 nnnnnnnnnn nnnnnnnnnn nnnnnnnnnn nnnnnnnnnn nnnnnnannn nnnnnnnnnn
     2221 nnnnnnnnnn nnnnnnnnnn nnnnnnnnnn nnnnnncctt tgacgttgga gtccacgttc
     2281 tttnnnnnnn nnnnnnnnnn nnnnnnnnnn nnnnnnnnnn accctatctc ggtctattct
     2341 tttgatttat aagggatttt gccgatttcg gcctattggt taaaaaatga gctgatttaa
     2401 caaaaattta acgcgaattt taacaaaata ttaacgctta caatttaggt ggcacttttc
     2461 ggggaaatgt gcgcggaacc cctatttgtt tatttttcta aatacattca aatatgtatc
     2521 cgctcatgaa ttaattctta gaaaaactca tcgagcatca aatgaaactg caatttattc
     2581 atatcaggat tatcaatacc atatttttga aaaagccgtt tctgtaatga aggagaaaac
     2641 tcaccgaggc agttccatag gatggcaaga tcctggtatc ggtctgcgat tccgactcgt
     2701 ccaacatcaa tacaacctat taatttcccc tcgtcaaaaa taaggttatc aagtgagaaa
     2761 tcaccatgag tgacgactga atccggtgag aatggcaaaa gtttatgcat ttctttccag
     2821 acttgttcaa caggccagcc attacgctcg tcatcaaaat cactcgcatc aaccaaaccg
     2881 ttattcattc gtgattgcgc ctgagcgaga cgaaatacgc gatcgctgtt aaaaggacaa
     2941 ttacaaacag gaatcgaatg caaccggcgc aggaacactg ccagcgcatc aacaatattt
     3001 tcacctgaat caggatattc ttctaatacc tggaatgctg ttttcccggg gatcgcagtg
     3061 gtgagtaacc atgcatcatc aggagtacgg ataaaatgct tgatggtcgg aagaggcata
     3121 aattccgtca gccagtttag tctgaccatc tcatctgtaa catcattggc aacgctacct
     3181 ttgccatgtt tcagaaacaa ctctggcgca tcgggcttcc catacaatcg atagattgtc
     3241 gcacctgatt gcccgacatt atcgcgagcc catttatacc catataaatc agcatccatg
     3301 ttggaattta atcgcggcct agagcaagac gtttcccgtt gaatatggct cataacaccc
     3361 cttgtattac tgtttatgta agcagacagt tttattgttc atgaccaaaa tcccttaacg
     3421 tgagttttcg ttccactgag cgtcagaccc cgtagaaaag atcaaaggat cttcttgaga
     3481 tccttttttt ctgcgcgtaa tctgctgctt gcaaacaaaa aaaccaccgc taccagcggt
     3541 ggtttgtttg ccggatcaag agctaccaac tctttttccg aaggtaactg gcttcagcag
     3601 agcgcagata ccaaatactg tccttctagt gtagccgtag ttaggccacc acttcaagaa
     3661 ctctgtagca ccgcctacat acctcgctct gctaatcctg ttaccagtgg ctgctgccag
     3721 tggcgataag tcgtgtctta ccgggttgga ctcaagacga tagttaccgg ataaggcgca
     3781 gcggtcgggc tgaacggggg gttcgtgcac acagcccagc ttggagcgaa cgacctacac
     3841 cgaactgaga tacctacagc gtgagctatg agaaagcgcc acgcttcccg aagggagaaa
     3901 ggcggacagg tatccggtaa gcggcagggt cggaacagga gagcgcacga gggagcttcc
     3961 agggggaaac gcctggtatc tttatagtcc tgtcgggttt cgccacctct gacttgagcg
     4021 tcgatttttg tgatgctcgt caggggggcg gagcctatgg aaaaacgcca gcaacgcggc
     4081 ctttttacgg ttcctggcct tttgctggcc ttttgctcac atgttctttc ctgcgttatc
     4141 ccctgattct gtggataacc gtattaccgc ctttgagtga gctgataccg ctcgccgcag
     4201 ccgaacgacc gagcgcagcg agtcagtgag cgaggaagcg gaagagcgcc tgatgcggta
     4261 ttttctcctt acgcatctgt gcggtatttc acaccgcaat ggtgcactct cagtacaatc
     4321 tgctctgatg ccgcatagtt aagccagtat acactccgct atcgctacgt gactgggtca
     4381 tggctgcgcc ccgacacccg ccaacacccg ctgacgcgcc ctgacgggct tgtctgctcc
     4441 cggcatccgc ttacagacaa gctgtgaccg tctccgggag ctgcatgtgt cagaggtttt
     4501 caccgtcatc accgaaacgc gcgaggcagc tgcggtaaag ctcatcagcg tggtcgtgaa
     4561 gcgattcaca gatgtctgcc tgttcatccg cgtccagctc gttgagtttc tccagaagcg
     4621 ttaatgtctg gcttctgata aagcgggcca tgttaagggc ggttttttcc tgtttggtca
     4681 ctgatgcctc cgtgtaaggg ggatttctgt tcatgggggt aatgataccg atgaaacgag
     4741 agaggatgct cacgatacgg gttactgatg atgaacatgc ccggttactg gaacgttgtg
     4801 agggtaaaca actggcggta tggatgcggc gggaccagag aaaaatcact cagggtcaat
     4861 gccagcgctt cgttaataca gatgtaggtg ttccacaggg tagccagcag catcctgcga
     4921 tgcagatccg gaacataatg gtgcagggcg ctgacttccg cgtttccaga ctttacgaaa
     4981 cacggaaacc gaagaccatt catgttgttg ctcaggtcgc agacgttttg cagcagcagt
     5041 cgcttcacgt tcgctcgcgt atcggtgatt cattctgcta accagtaagg caaccccgcc
     5101 agcctagccg ggtcctcaac gacaggagca cgatcatgcg cacccgtggg gccgccatgc
     5161 cggcgataat ggcctgcttc tcgccgaaac gtttggtggc gggaccagtg acgaaggctt
     5221 gagcgagggc gtgcaagatt ccgaataccg caagcgacag gccgatcatc gtcgcgctcc
     5281 agcgaaagcg gtcctcgccg aaaatgaccc agagcgctgc cggcacctgt cctacgagtt
     5341 gcatgataaa gaagacagtc ataagtgcgg cgacgatagt catgccccgc gcccaccgga
     5401 aggagctgac tgggttgaag gctctcaagg gcatcggtcg agatcccggt gcctaatgag
     5461 tgagctaact tacattaatt gcgttgcgct cactgcccgc tttccagtcg ggaaacctgt
     5521 cgtgccagct gcattaatga atcggccaac gcgcggggag aggcggtttg cgtattgggc
     5581 gccagggtgg tttttctttt caccagtgag acgggcaaca gctgattgcc cttcaccgcc
     5641 tggccctgag agagttgcag caagcggtcc acgctggttt gccccagcag gcgaaaatcc
     5701 tgtttgatgg tggttaacgg cgggatataa catgagctgt cttcggtatc gtcgtatccc
     5761 actaccgaga tatccgcacc aacgcgcagc ccggactcgg taatggcgcg cattgcgccc
     5821 agcgccatct gatcgttggc aaccagcatc gcagtgggaa cgatgccctc attcagcatt
     5881 tgcatggttt gttgaaaacc ggacatggca ctccagtcgc cttcccgttc cgctatcggc
     5941 tgaatttgat tgcgagtgag atatttatgc cagccagcca gacgcagacg cgccgagaca
     6001 gaacttaatg ggcccgctaa cagcgcgatt tgctggtgac ccaatgcgac cagatgctcc
     6061 acgcccagtc gcgtaccgtc ttcatgggag aaaataatac tgttgatggg tgtctggtca
     6121 gagacatcaa gaaataacgc cggaacatta gtgcaggcag cttccacagc aatggcatcc
     6181 tggtcatcca gcggatagtt aatgatcagc ccactgacgc gttgcgcgag aagattgtgc
     6241 accgccgctt tacaggcttc gacgccgctt cgttctacca tcgacaccac cacgctggca
     6301 cccagttgat cggcgcgaga tttaatcgcc gcgacaattt gcgacggcgc gtgcagggcc
     6361 agactggagg tggcaacgcc aatcagcaac gactgtttgc ccgccagttg ttgtgccacg
     6421 cggttgggaa tgtaattcag ctccgccatc gccgcttcca ctttttcccg cgttttcgca
     6481 gaaacgtggc tggcctggtt caccacgcgg gaaacggtct gataagagac accggcatac
     6541 tctgcgacat cgtataacgt tactggtttc acattcacca ccctgaattg actctcttcc
     6601 gggcgctatc atgccatacc gcgaaaggtt ttgcgccatt cgatggtgtc cgggatctcg
     6661 acgctctccc ttatgcgact cctgcattag gaagcagccc agtagtaggt tgaggccgtt
     6721 gagcaccgcc gccgcaagga atggtgcatg caaggagatg gcgcccaaca gtcccccggc
     6781 cacggggcct gccaccatac ccacgccgaa acaagcgctc atgagcccga agtggcgagc
     6841 ccgatcttcc cc
//
