>Addgene plasmid #38863 | TXNRD1 | depositor partial sequence | sequence record 48921 | TXNRD1 sequence 1591 bps
ATGCACCATCATCATCATCATTCTTCTGGTGTAGATCTGGGTACCGAGAACCTGTACTTCCAATCCATGA
ACGGCCCTGAAGATCTTCCCAAGTCCTATGACTATGACCTTATCATCATTGGAGGTGGCTCAGGAGGTCT
GGCAGCTGCTAAGGAGGCAGCCCAATATGGCAAGAAGGTGATGGTCCTGGACTTTGTCACTCCCACCCCT
CTTGGAACTAGATGGGGTCTTGGAGGAACATGTGTGAATGTGGGTTGCATACCTAAAAAACTGATGCATC
AAGCAGCTTTGTTAGGACAAGCCCTGCAAGACTCTCGAAATTATGGATGGAAAGTCGAGGAGACAGTTAA
GCATGATTGGGACAGAATGATAGAAGCTGTACAGAATCACATTGGCTCTTTGAATTGGGGCTACCGAGTA
GCTCTGCGGGAGAAAAAAGTCGTCTATGAGAATGCTTATGGGCAATTTATTGGTCCTCACAGGATTAAGG
CAACAAATAATAAAGGCAAAGAAAAAATTTATTCAGCAGAGAGATTTCTCATTGCCACTGGTGAAAGACC
ACGTTACTTGGGCATCCCTGGTGACAAAGAATACTGCATCAGCAGTGATGATCTTTTCTCCTTGCCTTAC
TGCCCGGGTAAGACCCTGGTTGTTGGAGCATCCTATGTCGCTTTGGAGTGCGCTGGATTTCTTGCTGGTA
TTGGTTTAGACGTCACTGTTATGGTTAGGTCCATTCTTCTTAGAGGATTTGACCAGGACATGGCCAACAA
AATTGGTGAACACATGGAAGAACATGGCATCAAGTTTATAAGACAGTTCGTACCAATTAAAGTTGAACAA
ATTGAAGCAGGGACACCAGGCCGACTCAGAGTAGTAGCTCAGTCCACCAATAGTGAGGAAATCATTGAAG
GAGAATATAATACGGTGATGCTGGCAATAGGAAGAGATGCTTGCACAAGAAAAATTGGCTTAGAAACCGT
AGGGGTGAAGATAAATGAAAAGACTGGAAAAATACCTGTCACAGATGAAGAACAGACCAATGTGCCTTAC
ATCTATGCCATTGGCGATATATTGGAGGATAAGGTGGAGCTCACCCCAGTTGCAATCCAGGCAGGAAGAT
TGCTGGCTCAGAGGCTCTATGCAGGTTCCACTGTCAAGTGTGACTATGAAAATGTTCCAACCACTGTATT
TACTCCTTTGGAATATGGTGCTTGTGGCCTTTCTGAGGAGAAAGCTGTGGAGAAGTTTGGGGAAGAAAAT
ATTGAGGTTTACCATAGTTACTTTTGGCCATTGGAATGGACGATTCCGTCAAGAGATAACAACAAATGTT
ATGCAAAAATAATCTGTAATACTAAAGACAATGAACGTGTTGTGGGCTTTCACGTACTGGGTCCAAATGC
TGGAGAAGTTACACAAGGCTTTGCAGCTGCGCTCAAATGTGGACTGACCAAAAAGCAGCTGGACAGCACA
ATTGGAATCCACCCTGTCTGTGCAGAGGTATTCACAACATTGTCTGTGACCAAGCGCTCTGGGGCAAGCA
TCCTCCAGGCTGGCTGCGGTGGTTAACAGTAAAGGTGGATACGGATCCGAA
