>Addgene plasmid #38863 | TXNRD1 | addgene partial sequence | sequence record 50482 | T7_term
CTCTTCGGCTTGTAGCAGCCGGATCTCAGTGGTGGTGGTGGTGGTGCTCGAGTGCGGCCGCAAGCTTGTC
GACGGAGCTCGAATTCGGATCCGTATCCACCTTTACTGTTAACCACCGCAGCCAGCCTGGAGGATGCTTG
CCCCAGAGCGCTTGGTCACAGACAATGTTGTGAATACCTCTGCACAGACAGGGTGGATTCCAATTGTGCT
GTCCAGCTGCTTTTTGGTCAGTCCACATTTGAGCGCAGCTGCAAAGCCTTGTGTAACTTCTCCAGCATTT
GGACCCAGTACGTGAAAGCCCACAACACGTTCATTGTCTTTAGTATTACAGATTATTTTTGCATAACATT
TGTTGTTATCTCTTGACGGAATCGTCCATTCCAATGGCCAAAAGTAACTATGGTAAACCTCAATATTTTC
TTCCCCAAACTTCTCCACAGCTTTCTCCTCAGAAAGGCCACAAGCACCATATTCCAAAGGAGTAAATACA
GTGGTTGGAACATTTTCATAGTCACACTTGACAGTGGAACCTGCATAGAGCCTCTGAGCCAGCAATCTTC
CTGCCTGGATTGCAACTGGGGTGAGCTCCACCTTATCCTCCAATATATCGCCAATGGCATAGATGTAAGG
CACATTGGTCTGTTCTTCATCTGTGACAGGTATTTTTCCAGTCTTTTCATTTATCTTCACCCCTACGGTT
TCTAAGCCAATTTTTCTTGTGCAAGCATCTCTTCCTATTGCCAGCATCACCGTATTATATTCTCCTTCAA
TGATTTCCTCACTATTGGTGGACTGAGCTACTACTCTGAGTCGGCCTGGTGTCCCTGCTTCAATTTGTTC
AACTTTAATTGGTACGAACTG
