>Addgene plasmid #38863 | TXNRD1 | addgene partial sequence | sequence record 50485 | T7 5'-TAATACGACTCACTATAGGG-3'
TTCTTCTGGTGTAGATCTGGGTACCGAGAACCTGTACTTCCAATCCATGAACGGCCCTGAAGATCTTCCC
AAGTCCTATGACTATGACCTTATCATCATTGGAGGTGGCTCAGGAGGTCTGGCAGCTGCTAAGGAGGCAG
CCCAATATGGCAAGAAGGTGATGGTCCTGGACTTTGTCACTCCCACCCCTCTTGGAACTAGATGGGGTCT
TGGAGGAACATGTGTGAATGTGGGTTGCATACCTAAAAAACTGATGCATCAAGCAGCTTTGTTAGGACAA
GCCCTGCAAGACTCTCGAAATTATGGATGGAAAGTCGAGGAGACAGTTAAGCATGATTGGGACAGAATGA
TAGAAGCTGTACAGAATCACATTGGCTCTTTGAATTGGGGCTACCGAGTAGCTCTGCGGGAGAAAAAAGT
CGTCTATGAGAATGCTTATGGGCAATTTATTGGTCCTCACAGGATTAAGGCAACAAATAATAAAGGCAAA
GAAAAAATTTATTCAGCAGAGAGATTTCTCATTGCCACTGGTGAAAGACCACGTTACTTGGGCATCCCTG
GTGACAAAGAATACTGCATCAGCAGTGATGATCTTTTCTCCTTGCCTTACTGCCCGGGTAAGACCCTGGT
TGTTGGAGCATCCTATGTCGCTTTGGAGTGCGCTGGATTTCTTGCTGGTATTGGTTTAGACGTCACTGTT
ATGGTTAGGTCCATTCTTGTTAGAGGATTTGACCAGGACATGGCCAACAAAATTGGTGAACACATGGAAG
AACATGGCATCAAGTTTATAAGACAG
